Addgene plasmid #56519: iLOV-Mito-7
Purpose: Localization: Mitochondria, Excitation: 450, Emission: 495
Depositing lab: Michael Davidson. Depositing organization: Florida State University, Tallahassee.
Backbone
  Vector backbone: iLOV
  Backbone size w/o insert (bp): 4750
  Vector type: Mammalian Expression
  Selectable markers: Neomycin (select with G418)
Growth in bacteria
  Bacterial resistance: Kanamycin, 50 μg/mL
  Growth temperature: 37°C
  Growth strain: DH5alpha
  Copy number: High Copy
Gene/Insert
  Gene/Insert name: Mito (alt name: NM_004074.2)
  Species: H. sapiens (human)
  Entrez Gene: COX8A (a.k.a. COX, COX8, COX8-2, COX8L, MC4DN15, VIII, VIII-L)
  Promoter: CMV
  Tag / fusion protein: iLOV (C terminal on backbone)
  Cloning method: Unknown
  Sequencing primers: 5′ CMV-F; 3′ SV40pA-R
Terms and licenses: Academic/Nonprofit Terms; Industry Terms
Depositor comments: . Excitation = 450; Emission = 495
How to cite: iLOV-Mito-7 was a gift from Michael Davidson (Addgene plasmid # 56519 ; http://n2t.net/addgene:56519 ; RRID:Addgene_56519)
