[The description below was written by a language model from this plasmid's Addgene catalogue record.]
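Description:
iLOV-Mito-7 is a mammalian expression plasmid that directs the small fluorescent reporter iLOV to mitochondria. It is built on an iLOV backbone of about 4.75 kb. It is maintained in E. coli as a high-copy plasmid under kanamycin selection, and it carries a neomycin resistance marker so that transfected mammalian cells can be selected with G418. The record gives no feature table, so the origin of replication and the exact arrangement of the resistance cassette are not stated. The use of an SV40 polyA reverse sequencing primer suggests an SV40 polyadenylation signal downstream of the expression cassette.

The insert, labelled "Mito", is derived from human COX8A, which encodes cytochrome c oxidase subunit VIII. The N-terminal presequence of this protein is widely used as a mitochondrial import signal, although the record does not specify how much of the COX8A coding sequence is present. Expression is driven by the CMV promoter, a strong constitutive promoter in most mammalian cell lines. iLOV is fused at the C terminus of the targeting sequence, which leaves the import signal exposed at the N terminus where the mitochondrial import machinery can recognise it. iLOV is a flavin-binding fluorescent protein engineered from a plant phototropin LOV domain. Unlike GFP-family proteins, it is small and does not need oxygen for chromophore maturation. The record lists excitation at 450 nm and emission at 495 nm.

The construct is used as a mitochondrial localization marker in fluorescence imaging of transfected mammalian cells, either transiently or after G418 selection of stable lines.
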