>Addgene plasmid #56519 | iLOV-Mito-7 | addgene partial sequence | sequence record 141656 | CMV-F 5'-CGCAAATGGGCGGTAGGCGTG-3'
TCAGAATCCGCTAGCATGTCCGTCCTGACGCCGCTGCTGCTGCGGGGCTTGACAGGCTCGGCCCGGCGGC
TCCCAGTGCCGCGCGCCAAGATCCATTCGTTGGGGGATCCACCGGTCGCCACCATGATCGAGAAGAACTT
CGTGATCACCGACCCCAGACTGCCCGACAACCCCATCATCTTCGCCAGCGACGGCTTCCTGGAGCTGACC
GAGTACAGCAGAGAGGAGATCCTGGGCAGAAACGCCAGATTCCTGCAGGGCCCCGAGACCGACCAGGCCA
CCGTGCAGAAGATCAGAGACGCCATCAGAGACCAGAGAGAGACCACCGTGCAGCTGATCAACTACACCAA
GAGCGGCAAGAAGTTCTGGAACCTGCTGCACCTGCAGCCCGTGAGAGACCAGAAGGGCGAGCTGCAGTAC
TTCATCGGCGTGCAGCTGGACGGCAGCGACCACGTGTAAGCGGCCGCGACTCTAGATCATAATCAGCCAT
ACCACATTTGTAGAGGTTTTACTTGCTTTAAAAAACCTCCCACACCTCCCCCTGAACCTGAAACATAAAA
TGAATGCAATTGTTGTTGTTAACTTGTTTATTGCAGCTTATAATGGTTACAAATAAAGCAATAGCATCAC
AAATTTCACAAATAAAGCATTTTTTTCACTGCATTCTAGTTGTGGTTTGTCCAAACTCATCAATGTATCT
TAAGGCGTAAATTGTAAGCGTTAATATTTTGTTAAAATTCGCGTTAAATT
