>Addgene plasmid #56519 | iLOV-Mito-7 | depositor partial sequence | sequence record 141657 | iLOV-Mito-7 sequence 646 bps
CCATTGACGCAAATGGGCGGTAGGCGTGTACGGTGGGAGGTCTATATAAGCAGAGCTGGTTTAGTGAACC
GTCAGAATCCGCTAGCATGTCCGTCCTGACGCCGCTGCTGCTGCGGGGCTTGACAGGCTCGGCCCGGCGG
CTCCCAGTGCCGCGCGCCAAGATCCATTCGTTGGGGGATCCACCGGTCGCCACCATGATCGAGAAGAACT
TCGTGATCACCGACCCCAGACTGCCCGACAACCCCATCATCTTCGCCAGCGACGGCTTCCTGGAGCTGAC
CGAGTACAGCAGAGAGGAGATCCTGGGCAGAAACGCCAGATTCCTGCAGGGCCCCGAGACCGACCAGGCC
ACCGTGCAGAAGATCAGAGACGCCATCAGAGACCAGAGAGAGACCACCGTGCAGCTGATCAACTACACCA
AGAGCGGCAAGAAGTTCTGGAACCTGCTGCACCTGCAGCCCGTGAGAGACCAGAAGGGCGAGCTGCAGTA
CTTCATCGGCGTGCAGCTGGACGGCAGCGACCACGTGTAAGCGGCCGCGACTCTAGATCATAATCAGCCA
TACCACATTTGTAGAGGTTTTACTTGCTTTAAAAAACCTCCCACACCTCCCCCTGAACCTGAAACATAAA
ATGAATGCAATTGTGT
